Addgene plasmid #177589: pEcHisRSH6
Purpose: Expresses His tagged HisRS in Escherichia coli cells
Depositing lab: Kambiz Hamadani. Depositing organization: California State University, San Marcos.
Backbone
  Vector backbone: pJL-H6
  Vector type: Bacterial Expression
Growth in bacteria
  Bacterial resistance: Ampicillin, 100 μg/mL
  Growth temperature: 37°C
  Growth strain: DH5alpha
  Copy number: High Copy
Gene/Insert
  Gene/Insert name: Histidine tRNA Synthetase
  Species: Escherichia coli
  Entrez Gene: hisS (a.k.a. b2514, ECK2510, JW2498)
  Tag / fusion protein: Hexahistidine (C terminal on backbone)
  Cloning method: Ligation Independent Cloning
Terms and licenses: Academic/Nonprofit Terms; Industry Terms: Not Available to Industry
How to cite: pEcHisRSH6 was a gift from Kambiz Hamadani (Addgene plasmid # 177589 ; http://n2t.net/addgene:177589 ; RRID:Addgene_177589)
