[The description below was written by a language model from this plasmid's Addgene catalogue record and pLannotate feature annotations shown in this document.]
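Description:
pEcHisRSH6 is a bacterial expression plasmid built on the pJL-H6 backbone for producing Escherichia coli histidyl-tRNA synthetase (HisRS, the product of the hisS gene) with a C-terminal hexahistidine tag supplied by the backbone. The insert was introduced by ligation-independent cloning. The sequenced plasmid is 6,629 nt and has the general layout of a pET-style T7 expression vector. A T7 promoter followed directly by a lac operator and the strong ribosome binding site from phage T7 gene 10 drives the hisS coding sequence, and a T7 terminator closes the transcription unit. A plasmid-borne lacI gene with its own promoter supplies lac repressor, so transcription should stay repressed until relieved by IPTG or lactose, in a host that provides T7 RNA polymerase. The His tag is not annotated as a separate feature. The short region between hisS and the terminator is called only as a fragment of a T7 gene 10B-derived solubility tag, which may simply reflect residual vector sequence.

Selection is by ampicillin through the β-lactamase gene and its promoter. Replication relies on a ColE1/pMB1-type origin. The catalogue lists the plasmid as high copy, although the feature table also shows the rop gene and the bom region from pBR322, elements usually associated with lower copy number. An f1 origin is present, along with nonfunctional fragments of the tetracycline resistance gene left over from the pBR322 lineage. The recorded purpose is expression of His-tagged HisRS in E. coli. The tag would permit metal-affinity purification of the enzyme, though the record does not specify downstream applications.
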