Features (pLannotate 1.2.2; 18 found; start..end, strand, type, name):
   1008..1085    -  promoter       lacI promoter: lacI
   1093..1372    -  CDS            TcR (fragment): tetracycline efflux protein; tet; confers resistance to tetracycline
   1394..1412    +  promoter       T7 promoter: promoter for bacteriophage T7 RNA polymerase
   1413..1437    +  protein_bind   lac operator: The lac repressor binds to the lac operator to inhibit transcription in E. coli. This inhibition can be relieved by adding lactose or isopropyl-β-D-thiogalactopyranoside (IPTG). lac repressor encoded by lacI
   1452..1474    +  RBS            RBS: efficient ribosome binding site from bacteriophage T7 gene 10 (Olins and Rangwala, 1989)
   1482..2753    +  CDS            hisS: SYH_ECOLI - Experimental evidence at protein level: Swiss-Prot protein existence level 1. From Escherichia coli (strain K12).
   2781..2830    +  CDS            SET1 (fragment): solubility-enhancement tag derived from T7 phage gene 10B
   2838..2885    +  terminator     T7 terminator: transcription terminator for bacteriophage T7 RNA polymerase
   2922..3350    +  rep_origin     f1 ori (sequence partly withheld): f1 bacteriophage origin of replication; arrow indicates direction of (+) strand synthesis
   3403..3507    +  promoter       AmpR promoter: bla
   3508..4368    +  CDS            AmpR: β-lactamase; bla; confers resistance to ampicillin, carbenicillin, and related antibiotics
   4539..5127    +  rep_origin     ori: high-copy-number ColE1/pMB1/pBR322/pUC origin of replication
   5313..5452    -  misc_feature   bom: basis of mobility region from pBR322
   5554..5745    -  CDS            rop: Rop protein, which maintains plasmids at low copy number; rop
   5762..6142    +  CDS            YPB1_ECOLX: Protein predicted: Swiss-Prot protein existence level 4. From Escherichia coli.
   6214..6505    -  CDS            TcR (fragment): tetracycline efflux protein; tet; confers resistance to tetracycline
   6520..6541    -  protein_bind   CAP binding site: CAP binding activates transcription in the presence of cAMP. E. coli catabolite activator protein
   6554..1007    -  CDS            lacI (across the origin): lac repressor; lacI; The lac repressor binds to the lac operator to inhibit transcription in E. coli. This inhibition can be relieved by adding lactose or isopropyl-β-D-thiogalactopyranoside (IPTG).
>Addgene plasmid #177589 | pEcHisRSH6 | addgene full sequence | sequence record 350700 | Addgene NGS Result
GTTTGCGTATTGGGCGCCAGGGTGGTTTTTCTTTTCACCAGTGAGACGGGCAACAGCTGATTGCCCTTCA
CCGCCTGGCCCTGAGAGAGTTGCAGCAAGCGGTCCACGCTGGTTTGCCCCAGCAGGCGAAAATCCTGTTT
GATGGTGGTTAACGGCGGGATATAACATGAGCTGTCTTCGGTATCGTCGTATCCCACTACCGAGATATCC
GCACCAACGCGCAGCCCGGACTCGGTAATGGCGCGCATTGCGCCCAGCGCCATCTGATCGTTGGCAACCA
GCATCGCAGTGGGAACGATGCCCTCATTCAGCATTTGCATGGTTTGTTGAAAACCGGACATGGCACTCCA
GTCGCCTTCCCGTTCCGCTATCGGCTGAATTTGATTGCGAGTGAGATATTTATGCCAGCCAGCCAGACGC
AGACGCGCCGAGACAGAACTTAATGGGCCCGCTAACAGCGCGATTTGCTGGTGACCCAATGCGACCAGAT
GCTCCACGCCCAGTCGCGTACCGTCTTCATGGGAGAAAATAATACTGTTGATGGGTGTCTGGTCAGAGAC
ATCAAGAAATAACGCCGGAACATTAGTGCAGGCAGCTTCCACAGCAATGGCATCCTGGTCATCCAGCGGA
TAGTTAATGATCAGCCCACTGACGCGTTGCGCGAGAAGATTGTGCACCGCCGCTTTACAGGCTTCGACGC
CGCTTCGTTCTACCATCGACACCACCACGCTGGCACCCAGTTGATCGGCGCGAGATTTAATCGCCGCGAC
AATTTGCGACGGCGCGTGCAGGGCCAGACTGGAGGTGGCAACGCCAATCAGCAACGACTGTTTGCCCGCC
AGTTGTTGTGCCACGCGGTTGGGAATGTAATTCAGCTCCGCCATCGCCGCTTCCACTTTTTCCCGCGTTT
TCGCAGAAACGTGGCTGGCCTGGTTCACCACGCGGGAAACGGTCTGATAAGAGACACCGGCATACTCTGC
GACATCGTATAACGTTACTGGTTTCACATTCACCACCCTGAATTGACTCTCTTCCGGGCGCTATCATGCC
ATACCGCGAAAGGTTTTGCGCCATTCGATGGTGTCCGGGATCTCGACGCTCTCCCTTATGCGACTCCTGC
ATTAGGAAGCAGCCCAGTAGTAGGTTGAGGCCGTTGAGCACCGCCGCCGCAAGGAATGGTGCATGCAAGG
AGATGGCGCCCAACAGTCCCCCGGCCACGGGGCCTGCCACCATACCCACGCCGAAACAAGCGCTCATGAG
CCCGAAGTGGCGAGCCCGATCTTCCCCATCGGTGATGTCGGCGATATAGGCGCCAGCAACCGCACCTGTG
GCGCCGGTGATGCCGGCCACGATGCGTCCGGCGTAGAGGATCGAGATCTCGATCCCGCGAAATTAATACG
ACTCACTATAGGGGAATTGTGAGCGGATAACAATTCCCCTCTAGAAATAATTTTGTTTAACTTTAAGAAG
GAGATATAAGGATGGCAAAAAACATTCAAGCCATTCGCGGCATGAACGATTACCTGCCTGGCGAAACGGC
CATCTGGCAGCGCATTGAAGGCACACTGAAAAACGTGCTCGGCAGCTACGGTTACAGTGAAATCCGCTTG
CCGATTGTAGAGCAGACCCCGCTATTCAAACGTGCGATTGGTGAAGTCACCGACGTGGTTGAAAAAGAGA
TGTACACCTTTGAGGATCGCAATGGCGACAGCCTGACTCTGCGCCCTGAAGGGACGGCGGGCTGTGTACG
CGCCGGCATCGAGCATGGTCTTCTGTACAATCAGGAACAGCGTCTGTGGTATATCGGGCCGATGTTCCGT
CACGAGCGTCCGCAGAAAGGGCGTTATCGTCAGTTCCATCAGTTGGGCTGCGAAGTTTTCGGTCTGCAAG
GTCCGGATATCGACGCTGAACTGATTATGCTCACTGCCCGCTGGTGGCGCGCGCTGGGTATTTCCGAGCA
CGTAACTCTTGAGCTGAACTCTATCGGTTCGCTGGAAGCACGCGCCAATTACCGCGATGCGCTGGTGGCA
TTCCTTGAGCAGCATAAAGAAAAGCTGGACGAAGACTGCAAACGCCGCATGTACACTAACCCGCTGCGCG
TGCTGGATTCAAAAAATCCGGAAGTGCAGGCGCTTCTCAACGACGCTCCGGCATTAGGTGACTATCTGGA
CGAGGAATCTCGTGAGCATTTTGCCGGTCTGTGCAAACTGCTGGAGAGCGCGGGGATCGCTTACACCGTA
AACCAGCGTCTGGTGCGTGGTCTGGATTACTACAACCGTACCGTTTTCGAGTGGGTGACTAACAGTCTCG
GCTCCCAGGGCACCGTGTGTGCAGGCGGTCGTTATGACGGTCTTGTGGAACAACTGGGCGGTCGTGCAAC
ACCGGCTGTCGGTTTTGCTATGGGCCTCGAACGTCTTGTATTGTTAGTACAGGCCGTTAATCCGGAATTT
AAAGCCGATCCTGTTGTCGATATATACCTGGTGGCTTCAGGTGCTGATACACAATCTGCGGCTATGGCAT
TAGCTGAGCGTCTGCGTGATGAATTACCGGGCGTGAAATTGATGACCAACCACGGCGGCGGCAACTTTAA
GAAACAGTTTGCCCGTGCTGATAAATGGGGTGCCCGCGTTGCTGTGGTGCTGGGTGAGTCTGAAGTGGCT
AACGGCACAGCAGTAGTGAAGGATTTGCGCTCTGGTGAGCAAACGGCAGTTGCGCAGGATAGCGTAGCCG
CGCATTTGCGCACGTTACTGGGTCACCATCACCATCATCACTGAGATCCGGCTGCTAACAAAGCCCGAAA
GGAAGCTGAGTTGGCTGCTGCCACCGCTGAGCAATAACTAGCATAACCCCTTGGGGCCTCTAAACGGGTC
TTGAGGGGTTTTTTGCTGAAAGGAGGAACTATATCCGGATTGGCGAATGGG
[124 nt withheld, positions 2922-3045]
C
[91 nt withheld, positions 3047-3137]
A
[49 nt withheld, positions 3139-3187]
CCTTTGACGTTGGAGTCCACGTTCTTT
[37 nt withheld, positions 3215-3251]
ACCCTATCTCGGTCTATTCTTTTGATTTATAAGGGATTTTGCCGATTTCGGCCTATTGGTTAAAAAATGA
GCTGATTTAACAAAAATTTAACGCGAATTTTAACAAAATATTAACGCTTACAATTTAGGTGGCACTTTTC
GGGGAAATGTGCGCGGAACCCCTATTTGTTTATTTTTCTAAATACATTCAAATATGTATCCGCTCATGAG
ACAATAACCCTGATAAATGCTTCAATAATATTGAAAAAGGAAGAGTATGAGTATTCAACATTTCCGTGTC
GCCCTTATTCCCTTTTTTGCGGCATTTTGCCTTCCTGTTTTTGCTCACCCAGAAACGCTGGTGAAAGTAA
AAGATGCTGAAGATCAGTTGGGTGCACGAGTGGGTTACATCGAACTGGATCTCAACAGCGGTAAGATCCT
TGAGAGTTTTCGCCCCGAAGAACGTTTTCCAATGATGAGCACTTTTAAAGTTCTGCTATGTGGCGCGGTA
TTATCCCGTATTGACGCCGGGCAAGAGCAACTCGGTCGCCGCATACACTATTCTCAGAATGACTTGGTTG
AGTACTCACCAGTCACAGAAAAGCATCTTACGGATGGCATGACAGTAAGAGAATTATGCAGTGCTGCCAT
AACCATGAGTGATAACACTGCGGCCAACTTACTTCTGACAACGATCGGAGGACCGAAGGAGCTAACCGCT
TTTTTGCACAACATGGGGGATCATGTAACTCGCCTTGATCGTTGGGAACCGGAGCTGAATGAAGCCATAC
CAAACGACGAGCGTGACACCACGATGCCTGCAGCAATGGCAACAACGTTGCGCAAACTATTAACTGGCGA
ACTACTTACTCTAGCTTCCCGGCAACAATTAATAGACTGGATGGAGGCGGATAAAGTTGCAGGACCACTT
CTGCGCTCGGCCCTTCCGGCTGGCTGGTTTATTGCTGATAAATCTGGAGCCGGTGAGCGTGGGTCTCGCG
GTATCATTGCAGCACTGGGGCCAGATGGTAAGCCCTCCCGTATCGTAGTTATCTACACGACGGGGAGTCA
GGCAACTATGGATGAACGAAATAGACAGATCGCTGAGATAGGTGCCTCACTGATTAAGCATTGGTAACTG
TCAGACCAAGTTTACTCATATATACTTTAGATTGATTTAAAACTTCATTTTTAATTTAAAAGGATCTAGG
TGAAGATCCTTTTTGATAATCTCATGACCAAAATCCCTTAACGTGAGTTTTCGTTCCACTGAGCGTCAGA
CCCCGTAGAAAAGATCAAAGGATCTTCTTGAGATCCTTTTTTTCTGCGCGTAATCTGCTGCTTGCAAACA
AAAAAACCACCGCTACCAGCGGTGGTTTGTTTGCCGGATCAAGAGCTACCAACTCTTTTTCCGAAGGTAA
CTGGCTTCAGCAGAGCGCAGATACCAAATACTGTCCTTCTAGTGTAGCCGTAGTTAGGCCACCACTTCAA
GAACTCTGTAGCACCGCCTACATACCTCGCTCTGCTAATCCTGTTACCAGTGGCTGCTGCCAGTGGCGAT
AAGTCGTGTCTTACCGGGTTGGACTCAAGACGATAGTTACCGGATAAGGCGCAGCGGTCGGGCTGAACGG
GGGGTTCGTGCACACAGCCCAGCTTGGAGCGAACGACCTACACCGAACTGAGATACCTACAGCGTGAGCT
ATGAGAAAGCGCCACGCTTCCCGAAGGGAGAAAGGCGGACAGGTATCCGGTAAGCGGCAGGGTCGGAACA
GGAGAGCGCACGAGGGAGCTTCCAGGGGGAAACGCCTGGTATCTTTATAGTCCTGTCGGGTTTCGCCACC
TCTGACTTGAGCGTCGATTTTTGTGATGCTCGTCAGGGGGGCGGAGCCTATGGAAAAACGCCAGCAACGC
GGCCTTTTTACGGTTCCTGGCCTTTTGCTGGCCTTTTGCTCACATGTTCTTTCCTGCGTTATCCCCTGAT
TCTGTGGATAACCGTATTACCGCCTTTGAGTGAGCTGATACCGCTCGCCGCAGCCGAACGACCGAGCGCA
GCGAGTCAGTGAGCGAGGAAGCGGAAGAGCGCCTGATGCGGTATTTTCTCCTTACGCATCTGTGCGGTAT
TTCACACCGCAATGGTGCACTCTCAGTACAATCTGCTCTGATGCCGCATAGTTAAGCCAGTATACACTCC
GCTATCGCTACGTGACTGGGTCATGGCTGCGCCCCGACACCCGCCAACACCCGCTGACGCGCCCTGACGG
GCTTGTCTGCTCCCGGCATCCGCTTACAGACAAGCTGTGACCGTCTCCGGGAGCTGCATGTGTCAGAGGT
TTTCACCGTCATCACCGAAACGCGCGAGGCAGCTGCGGTAAAGCTCATCAGCGTGGTCGTGAAGCGATTC
ACAGATGTCTGCCTGTTCATCCGCGTCCAGCTCGTTGAGTTTCTCCAGAAGCGTTAATGTCTGGCTTCTG
ATAAAGCGGGCCATGTTAAGGGCGGTTTTTTCCTGTTTGGTCACTGATGCCTCCGTGTAAGGGGGATTTC
TGTTCATGGGGGTAATGATACCGATGAAACGAGAGAGGATGCTCACGATACGGGTTACTGATGATGAACA
TGCCCGGTTACTGGAACGTTGTGAGGGTAAACAACTGGCGGTATGGATGCGGCGGGACCAGAGAAAAATC
ACTCAGGGTCAATGCCAGCGCTTCGTTAATACAGATGTAGGTGTTCCACAGGGTAGCCAGCAGCATCCTG
CGATGCAGATCCGGAACATAATGGTGCAGGGCGCTGACTTCCGCGTTTCCAGACTTTACGAAACACGGAA
ACCGAAGACCATTCATGTTGTTGCTCAGGTCGCAGACGTTTTGCAGCAGCAGTCGCTTCACGTTCGCTCG
CGTATCGGTGATTCATTCTGCTAACCAGTAAGGCAACCCCGCCAGCCTAGCCGGGTCCTCAACGACAGGA
GCACGATCATGCGCACCCGTGGGGCCGCCATGCCGGCGATAATGGCCTGCTTCTCGCCGAAACGTTTGGT
GGCGGGACCAGTGACGAAGGCTTGAGCGAGGGCGTGCAAGATTCCGAATACCGCAAGCGACAGGCCGATC
ATCGTCGCGCTCCAGCGAAAGCGGTCCTCGCCGAAAATGACCCAGAGCGCTGCCGGCACCTGTCCTACGA
GTTGCATGATAAAGAAGACAGTCATAAGTGCGGCGACGATAGTCATGCCCCGCGCCCACCGGAAGGAGCT
GACTGGGTTGAAGGCTCTCAAGGGCATCGGTCGAGATCCCGGTGCCTAATGAGTGAGCTAACTTACATTA
ATTGCGTTGCGCTCACTGCCCGCTTTCCAGTCGGGAAACCTGTCGTGCCAGCTGCATTAATGAATCGGCC
AACGCGCGGGGAGAGGCG
